Addgene plasmid #169835: pMXS-IRES-BLAST flag-CAD delta Allosteric Domain
Purpose: Expresses C-terminal flag-tagged CAD with substitution of allosteric domain F1308 - C1455 with a (GGGS)X3 linker
Depositing lab: Richard Possemato. Depositing organization: NYU Grossman School of Medicine. Publication: Allosteric regulation of CAD modulates de novo pyrimidine synthesis during the cell cycle. Shin J, Mir H, Khurram MA, Fujihara KM, Dynlacht BD, Cardozo TJ, Possemato R. Nat Metab. 2023 Feb 6. doi: 10.1038/s42255-023-00735-9. PubMed 36747088.
Backbone
  Vector backbone: pMXS-IRES-BLAST
  Backbone size w/o insert (bp): 5600
  Total vector size (bp): 12300
  Vector type: Mammalian Expression, Retroviral
  Selectable markers: Blasticidin
Growth in bacteria
  Bacterial resistance: Ampicillin, 100 μg/mL
  Growth temperature: 37°C
  Growth strain: NEB Stable
  Copy number: High Copy
Gene/Insert
  Gene/Insert name: CAD (alt name: carbamoyl-phosphate synthetase 2, aspartate transcarbamylase, and dihydroorotase)
  Species: H. sapiens (human)
  Insert size (bp): 6700
  Mutation: Substitution of amino acids F1308 - C1455 with a (GGGS)X3 linker; TCCC -> AGTC silent mutations at nt527-530 eliminating PAM site for sgRNA target sequence 5’-ATTGGGGTCCAAGAATGGCA-3’
  GenBank ID: BC065510.1
  Entrez Gene: CAD (a.k.a. CDG1Z, DEE50, EIEE50, GATD4)
  Tag / fusion protein: Flag tag (C terminal on insert)
Terms and licenses: Academic/Nonprofit Terms; Industry Terms: Not Available to Industry
How to cite: pMXS-IRES-BLAST flag-CAD delta Allosteric Domain was a gift from Richard Possemato (Addgene plasmid # 169835 ; http://n2t.net/addgene:169835 ; RRID:Addgene_169835)
