[The description below was written by a language model from this plasmid's Addgene catalogue record and pLannotate feature annotations shown in this document.]
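Description:
pMXS-IRES-BLAST flag-CAD delta Allosteric Domain is a Moloney murine leukemia virus-based retroviral vector for stable expression of a mutant human CAD in mammalian cells. The bacterial portion carries a high-copy ColE1/pUC-type origin and an ampicillin resistance gene (β-lactamase with its own promoter) for propagation in E. coli. The viral portion begins with a 5' MMLV LTR, which serves as the promoter for the genomic transcript. It is followed by the Ψ packaging signal, a truncated gag lacking its start codon, and a pol fragment containing the splice acceptor. These elements allow the RNA to be packaged when viral proteins are supplied in trans. The downstream LTR region closes the provirus; the annotation tool labels part of it as a ΔU3 fragment adjacent to a full LTR, so the table does not clearly indicate a self-inactivating design.

The payload is the human CAD open reading frame, encoding the multifunctional enzyme of de novo pyrimidine synthesis (glutamine amidotransferase, carbamoyl-phosphate synthetase, aspartate transcarbamylase and dihydroorotase activities). Residues F1308 to C1455, the allosteric domain, are replaced by a three-repeat GGGS linker. The record lists a C-terminal Flag tag, which is not separately annotated in the feature table. Silent changes near the 5' end remove a PAM site, making the cDNA resistant to a specific sgRNA, which suggests use in re-expression experiments in cells where endogenous CAD has been targeted by CRISPR. An EMCV IRES downstream of CAD drives translation of blasticidin S deaminase from the same transcript, linking blasticidin selection to insert expression. The sequenced record (about 11.9 kb) is somewhat shorter than the catalogue's approximate total size. The associated work concerns allosteric regulation of CAD during the cell cycle.
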