Features (pLannotate 1.2.2; 15 found; start..end, strand, type, name):
     72..534     +  misc_feature   IRES: internal ribosome entry site (IRES) of the encephalomyocarditis virus (EMCV)
    554..943     +  CDS            BSD: blasticidin S deaminase; Aspergillus terreus BSD; confers resistance to blasticidin
    992..1113    +  LTR            3' LTR (ΔU3) (fragment): self-inactivating 3' long terminal repeat (LTR) from Moloney murine leukemia virus
   1114..1583    +  LTR            LTR: long terminal repeat from Moloney murine leukemia virus
   1649..1701    -  CDS            lacI (fragment): lac repressor; lacI; The lac repressor binds to the lac operator to inhibit transcription in E. coli. This inhibition can be relieved by adding lactose or isopropyl-β-D-thiogalactopyranoside (IPTG).
   1884..2472    -  rep_origin     ori: high-copy-number ColE1/pMB1/pBR322/pUC origin of replication
   2643..3503    -  CDS            AmpR: β-lactamase; bla; confers resistance to ampicillin, carbenicillin, and related antibiotics
   3504..3608    -  promoter       AmpR promoter: bla
   3638..4231    +  LTR            LTR: long terminal repeat from Moloney murine leukemia virus
   4294..4493    +  misc_feature   MMLV Ψ: packaging signal of Moloney murine leukemia virus (MMLV)
   4545..4633    +  misc_feature   MESV Ψ (fragment): packaging signal of murine embryonic stem cell virus
   4710..5126    +  CDS            gag (truncated): truncated Moloney murine leukemia virus (MMLV) gag gene lacking the start codon
   5136..5510    +  misc_feature   pol region: Moloney murine leukemia virus (MMLV) pol region containing the splice acceptor site
   5539..11814   +  CDS            CAD (fragment): PYR1_HUMAN - Experimental evidence at protein level: Swiss-Prot protein existence level 1. This protein is a 'fusion' protein encoding four enzymatic activities of the pyrimidine pathway (GATase, CPSase, ATCase and DHOase). From Homo sapiens (Human).
  11904..11943   +  misc_feature   IRES (fragment): internal ribosome entry site (IRES) of the encephalomyocarditis virus (EMCV)
>Addgene plasmid #169835 | pMXS-IRES-BLAST flag-CAD delta Allosteric Domain | addgene full sequence | sequence record 333093 | Addgene NGS Result
CGCTTGGAATAAGGCCGGTGTGCGTTTGTCTATATGTTATTTTCCACCATATTGCCGTCTTTTGGCAATG
TGAGGGCCCGGAAACCTGGCCCTGTCTTCTTGACGAGCATTCCTAGGGGTCTTTCCCCTCTCGCCAAAGG
AATGCAAGGTCTGTTGAATGTCGTGAAGGAAGCAGTTCCTCTGGAAGCTTCTTGAAGACAAACAACGTCT
GTAGCGACCCTTTGCAGGCAGCGGAACCCCCCACCTGGCGACAGGTGCCTCTGCGGCCAAAAGCCACGTG
TATAAGATACACCTGCAAAGGCGGCACAACCCCAGTGCCACGTTGTGAGTTGGATAGTTGTGGAAAGAGT
CAAATGGCTCTCCTCAAGCGTATTCAACAAGGGGCTGAAGGATGCCCAGAAGGTACCCCATTGTATGGGA
TCTGATCTGGGGCCTCGGTGCACATGCTTTACATGTGTTTAGTCGAGGTTAAAAAAACGTCTAGGCCCCC
CGAACCACGGGGACGTGGTTTTCCTTTGAAAAACACGATGATAATATGGCCACAACCATGGTTCCTTTGT
CTCAAGAAGAATCCACCCTCATTGAAAGAGCAACGGCTACAATCAACAGCATCCCCATCTCTGAAGACTA
CAGCGTCGCCAGCGCAGCTCTCTCTAGCGACGGCCGCATCTTCACTGGTGTCAATGTATATCATTTTACT
GGGGGACCTTGTGCAGAACTCGTGGTGCTGGGCACTGCTGCTGCTGCGGCAGCTGGCAACCTGACTTGTA
TCGTCGCGATCGGAAATGAGAACAGGGGCATCTTGAGCCCCTGCGGACGGTGCCGACAGGTGCTTCTCGA
TCTGCATCCTGGGATCAAAGCCATAGTGAAGGACAGTGATGGACAGCCGACGGCAGTTGGGATTCGTGAA
TTGCTGCCCTCTGGTTATGTGTGGGAGGGCTAAGTCGACGATAAAATAAAAGATTTTATTTAGTCTCCAG
AAAAAGGGGGGAATGAAAGACCCCACCTGTAGGTTTGGCAAGCTAGCTTAAGTAACGCCATTTTGCAAGG
CATGGAAAAATACATAACTGAGAATAGAGAAGTTCAGATCAAGGTCAGGAACAGATGGAACAGCTGAATA
TGGGCCAAACAGGATATCTGTGGTAAGCAGTTCCTGCCCCGGCTCAGGGCCAAGAACAGATGGAACAGCT
GAATATGGGCCAAACAGGATATCTGTGGTAAGCAGTTCCTGCCCCGGCTCAGGGCCAAGAACAGATGGTC
CCCAGATGCGGTCCAGCCCTCAGCAGTTTCTAGAGAACCATCAGATGTTTCCAGGGTGCCCCAAGGACCT
GAAATGACCCTGTGCCTTATTTGAACTAACCAATCAGTTCGCTTCTCGCTTCTGTTCGCGCGCTTCTGCT
CCCCGAGCTCAATAAAAGAGCCCACAACCCCTCACTCGGGGCGCCAGTCCTCCGATTGACTGAGTCGCCC
GGGTACCCGTGTATCCAATAAACCCTCTTGCAGTTGCATCCGACTTGTGGTCTCGCTGTTCCTTGGGAGG
GTCTCCTCTGAGTGATTGACTACCCGTCAGCGGGGGTCTTTCACATGCAGCATGTATCAAAATTAATTTG
GTTTTTTTTCTTAAGTATTTACATTAAATGGCCATAGTTGCATTAATGAATCGGCCAACGCGCGGGGAGA
GGCGGTTTGCGTATTGGGCGCTCTTCCGCTTCCTCGCTCACTGACTCGCTGCGCTCGGTCGTTCGGCTGC
GGCGAGCGGTATCAGCTCACTCAAAGGCGGTAATACGGTTATCCACAGAATCAGGGGATAACGCAGGAAA
GAACATGTGAGCAAAAGGCCAGCAAAAGGCCAGGAACCGTAAAAAGGCCGCGTTGCTGGCGTTTTTCCAT
AGGCTCCGCCCCCCTGACGAGCATCACAAAAATCGACGCTCAAGTCAGAGGTGGCGAAACCCGACAGGAC
TATAAAGATACCAGGCGTTTCCCCCTGGAAGCTCCCTCGTGCGCTCTCCTGTTCCGACCCTGCCGCTTAC
CGGATACCTGTCCGCCTTTCTCCCTTCGGGAAGCGTGGCGCTTTCTCATAGCTCACGCTGTAGGTATCTC
AGTTCGGTGTAGGTCGTTCGCTCCAAGCTGGGCTGTGTGCACGAACCCCCCGTTCAGCCCGACCGCTGCG
CCTTATCCGGTAACTATCGTCTTGAGTCCAACCCGGTAAGACACGACTTATCGCCACTGGCAGCAGCCAC
TGGTAACAGGATTAGCAGAGCGAGGTATGTAGGCGGTGCTACAGAGTTCTTGAAGTGGTGGCCTAACTAC
GGCTACACTAGAAGAACAGTATTTGGTATCTGCGCTCTGCTGAAGCCAGTTACCTTCGGAAAAAGAGTTG
GTAGCTCTTGATCCGGCAAACAAACCACCGCTGGTAGCGGTGGTTTTTTTGTTTGCAAGCAGCAGATTAC
GCGCAGAAAAAAAGGATCTCAAGAAGATCCTTTGATCTTTTCTACGGGGTCTGACGCTCAGTGGAACGAA
AACTCACGTTAAGGGATTTTGGTCATGAGATTATCAAAAAGGATCTTCACCTAGATCCTTTTAAATTAAA
AATGAAGTTTTAAATCAATCTAAAGTATATATGAGTAAACTTGGTCTGACAGTTACCAATGCTTAATCAG
TGAGGCACCTATCTCAGCGATCTGTCTATTTCGTTCATCCATAGTTGCCTGACTCCCCGTCGTGTAGATA
ACTACGATACGGGAGGGCTTACCATCTGGCCCCAGTGCTGCAATGATACCGCGAGACCCACGCTCACCGG
CTCCAGATTTATCAGCAATAAACCAGCCAGCCGGAAGGGCCGAGCGCAGAAGTGGTCCTGCAACTTTATC
CGCCTCCATCCAGTCTATTAATTGTTGCCGGGAAGCTAGAGTAAGTAGTTCGCCAGTTAATAGTTTGCGC
AACGTTGTTGCCATTGCTACAGGCATCGTGGTGTCACGCTCGTCGTTTGGTATGGCTTCATTCAGCTCCG
GTTCCCAACGATCAAGGCGAGTTACATGATCCCCCATGTTGTGCAAAAAAGCGGTTAGCTCCTTCGGTCC
TCCGATCGTTGTCAGAAGTAAGTTGGCCGCAGTGTTATCACTCATGGTTATGGCAGCACTGCATAATTCT
CTTACTGTCATGCCATCCGTAAGATGCTTTTCTGTGACTGGTGAGTACTCAACCAAGTCATTCTGAGAAT
AGTGTATGCGGCGACCGAGTTGCTCTTGCCCGGCGTCAATACGGGATAATACCGCGCCACATAGCAGAAC
TTTAAAAGTGCTCATCATTGGAAAACGTTCTTCGGGGCGAAAACTCTCAAGGATCTTACCGCTGTTGAGA
TCCAGTTCGATGTAACCCACTCGTGCACCCAACTGATCTTCAGCATCTTTTACTTTCACCAGCGTTTCTG
GGTGAGCAAAAACAGGAAGGCAAAATGCCGCAAAAAAGGGAATAAGGGCGACACGGAAATGTTGAATACT
CATACTCTTCCTTTTTCAATATTATTGAAGCATTTATCAGGGTTATTGTCTCATGAGCGGATACATATTT
GAATGTATTTAGAAAAATAAACAAATAGGGGTTCCGCGCACATTTCCCCGAAAAGTGCCACCTGCATAAT
GAAAGACCCCACCTGTAGGTTTGGCAAGCTAGCTTAAGTAACGCCATTTTGCAAGGCATGGAAAAATACA
TAACTGAGAATAGAAAAGTTCAGATCAAGGTCAGGAACAGATGGAACAGCTGAATATGGGCCAAACAGGA
TATCTGTGGTAAGCAGTTCCTGCCCCGGCTCAGGGCCAAGAACAGATGGAACAGCTGAATATGGGCCAAA
CAGGATATCTGTGGTAAGCAGTTCCTGCCCCGGCTCAGGGCCAAGAACAGATGGTCCCCAGATGCGGTCC
AGCCCTCAGCAGTTTCTAGAGAACCATCAGATGTTTCCAGGGTGCCCCAAGGACCTGAAATGACCCTGTG
CCTTATTTGAACTAACCAATCAGTTCGCTTCTCGCTTCTGTTCGCGCGCTTCTGCTCCCCGAGCTCAATA
AAAGAGCCCACAACCCCTCACTCGGCGCGCCAGTCCTCCGATTGACTGAGTCGCCCGGGTACCCGTGTAT
CCAATAAACCCTCTTGCAGTTGCATCCGACTTGTGGTCTCGCTGTTCCTTGGGAGGGTCTCCTCTGAGTG
ATTGACTACCCGTCAGCGGGGGTCTTTCATTTGGGGGCTCGTCCGGGATCGGGAGACCCCTGCCCAGGGA
CCACCGACCCACCACCGGGAGGTAAGCTGGCCAGCAACTTATCTGTGTCTGTCCGATTGTCTAGTGTCTA
TGACTGATTTTATGCGCCTGCGTCGGTACTAGTTAGCTAACTAGCTCTGTATCTGGCGGACCCGTGGTGG
AACTGACGAGTTCGGAACACCCGGCCGCAACCCTGGGAGACGTCCCAGGGACTTCGGGGGCCGTTTTTGT
GGCCCGACCTGAGTCCAAAAATCCCGATCGTTTTGGACTCTTTGGTGCACCCCCCTAATAGGAGGGATAT
GTGGTTCTGGTAGGAGACGAGAACCTAAAACAGTTCCCGCCTCCGTCTGAATTTTTGCTTTCGGTTTGGG
ACCGAAGCCGCGCCGCGCGTCTTGTCTGCTGCAGCATCGTTCTGTGTTGTCTCTGTCTGACTGTGTTTCT
GTATTTGTCTGAAAATTAGGGCCAGACTGTTACCACTCCCTTAAGTTTGACCTTAGGTCACTGGAAAGAT
GTCGAGCGGATCGCTCACAACCAGTCGGTAGATGTCAAGAAGAGACGTTGGGTTACCTTCTGCTCTGCAG
AATGGCCAACCTTTAACGTCGGATGGCCGCGAGACGGCACCTTTAACCGAGACCTCATCACCCAGGTTAA
GATCAAGGTCTTTTCACCTGGCCCGCATGGACACCCAGACCAGGTCCCCTACATCGTGACCTGGGAAGCC
TTGGCTTTTGACCCCCCTCCCTGGGTCAAGCCCTTTGTACACCCTAAGCCTCCGCCTCCTCTTCCTCCAT
CCGCCCCGTCTCTCCCCCTTGAACCTCCTCGTTCGACCCCGCCTCGATCCTCCCTTTATCCAGCCCTCAC
TCCTTCTCTAGGCGCCCCCATATGGCCATATGAGATCTTATATGGGGCACCCCCGCCCCTTGTAAACTTC
CCTGACCCTGACATGACAAGAGTTACTAACAGCCCCTCTCTCCAAGCTCACTTACAGGCTCTCTACTTAG
TCCAGCACGAAGTCTGGAGACCTCTGGCGGCAGCCTACCAAGAACAACTGGACCGACCGGTGGTACCTCA
CCCTTACCGAGTCGGCGACACAGTGTGGGTCCGCCGACACCAGACTAAGAACCTAGAACCTCGCTGGAAA
GGACCTTACACAGTCCTGCTGACCACCCCCACCGCCCTCAAAGTAGACGGCATCGCAGCTTGGATACACG
CCGCCCACGTGAAGGCTGCCGACCCCGGGGGTGGACCATCCTCTAGACTGCCGGATCTAGCTAGTTAATT
AAGGATCCATGGCGGCCCTAGTGTTGGAGGACGGGTCGGTCCTGCGGGGCCAGCCCTTTGGGGCCGCCGT
GTCGACTGCCGGGGAAGTGGTGTTTCAAACCGGCATGGTCGGCTACCCCGAGGCCCTCACTGATCCCTCC
TACAAGGCACAGATCTTAGTGCTCACCTATCCTCTGATCGGCAACTATGGCATCCCCCCAGATGAAATGG
ATGAGTTCGGTCTCTGCAAGTGGTTTGAATCCTCGGGCATCCACGTAGCAGCACTGGTAGTGGGAGAGTG
CTGTCCTACTCCCAGCCACTGGAGTGCCACCCGCACCCTGCATGAGTGGCTGCAGCAGCATGGCATCCCT
GGCTTGCAAGGAGTAGACACTCGGGAGCTGACCAAGAAGTTGCGGGAACAGGGGTCTCTGCTGGGGAAGC
TGGTCCAGAATGGAACAGAACCTTCAAGTCTGCCATTCTTGGACCCCAATGCCCGCCCCCTGGTACCAGA
GGTCTCCATTAAGACTCCACGGGTATTCAATACAGGGGGTGCCCCTCGGATCCTTGCTTTGGACTGTGGC
CTCAAGTATAATCAGATCCGATGCCTCTGCCAGCGTGGGGCTGAGGTCACTGTGGTACCCTGGGACCATG
CACTAGACAGCCAAGAGTATGAGGGTCTCTTCTTAAGTAATGGGCCTGGTGACCCTGCCTCCTATCCCAG
TGTCGTATCCACACTGAGCCGTGTTTTATCTGAGCCTAATCCCCGACCTGTCTTTGGGATCTGCCTGGGA
CACCAGCTATTGGCCTTAGCCATTGGGGCCAAGACTTACAAGATGAGATATGGGAACCGAGGCCATAACC
AGCCCTGCTTGTTGGTGGGCTCTGGGCGCTGCTTTCTGACATCCCAGAACCATGGGTTTGCTGTGGAGAC
AGACTCACTGCCAGCAGACTGGGCTCCTCTCTTCACCAACGCCAATGATGGTTCCAATGAAGGCATTGTG
CACAACAGCTTGCCTTTCTTCAGTGTCCAGTTTCACCCAGAGCACCAAGCTGGCCCTTCAGATATGGAAC
TGCTTTTCGATATCTTTCTGGAAACTGTGAAAGAGGCCACAGCTGGGAACCCTGGGGGCCAGACAGTTAG
AGAGCGGCTGACTGAGCGCCTCTGTCCCCCTGGGATTCCCACTCCCGGCTCTGGACTTCCACCACCACGA
AAGGTTCTGATCCTGGGCTCAGGGGGCCTCTCCATTGGCCAAGCTGGAGAATTTGACTACTCGGGCTCTC
AGGCAATTAAGGCCCTGAAGGAGGAAAACATCCAGACGTTGCTGATCAACCCCAATATTGCCACAGTGCA
GACCTCCCAGGGGCTGGCCGACAAGGTCTATTTTCTTCCCATAACACCTCATTATGTAACCCAGGTGATA
CGTAATGAACGCCCCGATGGTGTGTTACTGACTTTTGGGGGCCAGACTGCTCTGAACTGTGGTGTGGAGC
TGACCAAGGCCGGGGTGCTGGCTCGGTATGGGGTCCGGGTCCTGGGCACACCAGTGGAGACCATTGAGCT
GACCGAGGATCGACGGGCCTTTGCTGCCAGAATGGCAGAGATCGGAGAGCATGTGGCCCCGAGCGAGGCA
GCAAATTCTCTTGAACAGGCCCAGGCAGCCGCTGAACGGCTGGGGTACCCTGTGCTAGTGCGTGCAGCCT
TTGCCCTGGGTGGCCTGGGCTCTGGCTTTGCCTCTAACAGGGAGGAGCTCTCTGCTCTCGTGGCCCCAGC
TTTTGCCCATACCAGCCAAGTGCTAGTAGACAAGTCTCTGAAGGGATGGAAGGAGATTGAGTACGAGGTG
GTGAGAGACGCCTATGGCAACTGTGTCACGGTGTGTAACATGGAGAACTTGGACCCACTGGGCATCCACA
CTGGTGAGTCCATAGTGGTGGCCCCTAGCCAGACACTGAATGACAGGGAGTATCAGCTCCTGAGGCAGAC
AGCTATCAAGGTGACCCAGCACCTGGGAATTGTTGGGGAGTGCAATGTGCAGTATGCCTTGAACCCTGAG
TCTGAGCAGTATTACATCATTGAAGTGAATGCCAGGCTCTCTCGCAGCTCTGCCCTGGCCAGTAAGGCCA
CAGGTTATCCACTGGCTTATGTGGCAGCCAAGCTAGCATTGGGCATCCCTTTGCCTGAGCTCAGGAACTC
TGTGACAGGGGGTACAGCAGCCTTTGAACCCAGCGTGGATTATTGTGTGGTGAAGATTCCTCGATGGGAC
CTTAGCAAGTTCCTGCGAGTCAGCACAAAGATTGGGAGCTGCATGAAGAGCGTTGGTGAAGTCATGGGCA
TTGGGCGTTCATTTGAGGAGGCCTTCCAGAAGGCCCTGCGCATGGTGGATGAGAACTGTGTGGGCTTTGA
TCACACAGTGAAACCAGTCAGCGATATGGAGTTGGAGACTCCAACAGATAAGCGGATTTTTGTGGTGGCA
GCTGCTTTGTGGGCTGGTTATTCAGTGGACCGCCTGTATGAGCTCACACGCATCGACCGCTGGTTCCTGC
ACCGAATGAAGCGTATCATCGCACATGCCCAGCTGCTAGAACAACACCGTGGACAGCCTTTGCCGCCAGA
CCTGCTGCAACAGGCCAAGTGTCTTGGCTTCTCAGACAAACAGATTGCCCTTGCAGTTCTGAGCACAGAG
CTGGCTGTTCGCAAGCTGCGTCAGGAACTGGGGATCTGTCCAGCAGTGAAACAGATTGACACAGTTGCAG
CTGAGTGGCCAGCCCAGACAAATTACCTATACCTAACGTATTGGGGCACCACCCATGACCTCACCTTTCG
AACACCTCATGTCCTAGTCCTTGGCTCTGGCGTCTACCGTATTGGCTCTAGCGTTGAATTTGACTGGTGT
GCTGTAGGCTGCATCCAGCAGCTCCGAAAGATGGGATATAAGACCATCATGGTGAACTATAACCCAGAGA
CAGTCAGCACCGACTATGACATGTGTGATCGACTCTACTTTGATGAGATCTCTTTTGAGGTGGTGATGGA
CATCTATGAGCTCGAGAACCCTGAAGGTGTGATCCTATCCATGGGTGGACAGCTGCCCAACAACATGGCC
ATGGCGTTGCATCGGCAGCAGTGCCGGGTGCTGGGCACCTCCCCTGAAGCCATTGACTCGGCTGAGAACC
GTTTCAAGTTTTCCCGGCTCCTTGACACCATTGGTATCAGCCAGCCTCAGTGGAGGGAGCTCAGTGACCT
CGAGTCTGCTCGCCAATTCTGCCAGACCGTGGGGTACCCCTGTGTGGTGCGCCCCTCCTATGTGCTGAGC
GGTGCTGCTATGAATGTGGCCTACACGGATGGAGACCTGGAGCGCTTCCTGAGCAGCGCAGCAGCCGTCT
CCAAAGAGCATCCCGTGGTCATCTCCAAGTTCATCCAGGAGGCTAAGGAGATTGACGTGGATGCCGTGGC
CTCTGATGGTGTGGTGGCAGCCATCGCCATCTCTGAGCATGTGGAGAATGCAGGTGTGCATTCAGGTGAT
GCGACGCTGGTGACCCCCCCACAAGATATCACTGCCAAAACCCTGGAGCGGATCAAAGCCATTGTGCATG
CTGTGGGCCAGGAGCTACAGGTCACAGGACCCTTCAATCTGCAGCTCATTGCCAAGGATGACCAGCTGAA
AGTTATTGAATGCAACGTACGTGTCTCTCGCTCCTTCCCCTTCGTTTCCAAGACACTGGGTGTGGACCTA
GTAGCCTTGGCCACGCGGGTCATCATGGGGGAAGAAGTGGAACCTGTGGGGCTAATGACTGGTTCTGGAG
TTGTGGGAGTAAAGGTGCCTCAGTTCTCCTTCTCCCGCTTGGCGGGTGCTGACGTGGTGTTGGGTGTGGA
AATGACCAGTACTGGGGAGGTGGCCGGCTTTGGGGAGAGCCGCTGTGAGGCATACCTCAAGGCCATGCTA
AGCACTGGCGGCGGTGGTGGCAGCGGGGGCGGGGGCAGCGGAGGGGGTGGCTCAATGACCTCCCAAAAGC
TTGTGCGACTGCCGGGATTGATTGATGTCCATGTGCACCTGCGGGAACCAGGTGGGACACATAAGGAGGA
CTTTGCTTCAGGCACAGCCGCTGCCCTGGCTGGGGGTATCACCATGGTGTGTGCCATGCCTAATACCCGG
CCCCCCATCATTGACGCCCCTGCTCTGGCCCTGGCCCAGAAGCTGGCAGAGGCTGGCGCCCGGTGCGACT
TTGCGCTATTCCTTGGGGCCTCGTCTGAAAATGCAGGAACCTTGGGCACCGTGGCCGGGTCTGCAGCCGG
GCTGAAGCTTTACCTCAATGAGACCTTCTCTGAGCTGCGGCTGGACAGCGTGGTCCAGTGGATGGAGCAT
TTCGAGACATGGCCCTCCCACCTCCCCATTGTGGCTCACGCGGAGCAGCAAACCGTGGCTGCTGTCCTCA
TGGTGGCTCAGCTCACTCAGCGCTCAGTGCACATATGTCACGTGGCACGGAAGGAGGAGATCCTGCTAAT
TAAAGCTGCAAAGGCACGGGGCTTGCCAGTGACCTGCGAGGTGGCTCCCCACCACCTGTTCCTAAGCCAT
GATGACCTGGAGCGCCTGGGGCCTGGGAAGGGGGAGGTCCGGCCTGAGCTTGGCTCCCGCCAGGATGTGG
AAGCCCTGTGGGAGAACATGGCTGTCATCGACTGCTTTGCCTCAGACCATGCTCCCCATACCTTGGAGGA
GAAGTGTGGGTCCAGGCCCCCACCTGGGTTCCCAGGGTTAGAGACCATGCTGCCACTACTCCTGACGGCT
GTAAGCGAGGGCCGGCTCAGCCTGGACGACCTGCTGCAGCGATTGCACCACAATCCTCGGCGCATCTTTC
ACCTGCCTCCGCAGGAGGACACCTATGTGGAGGTGGATCTGGAGCATGAGTGGACAATTCCCAGCCACAT
GCCCTTCTCCAAGGCCCACTGGACACCTTTTGAAGGGCAGAAAGTGAAGGGCACCGTCCGCCGTGTGGTC
CTGCGAGGGGAGGTTGCCTATATCGATGGGCAGGTTCTGGTACCCCCGGGCTATGGACAGGATGTACGGA
AGTGGCCACAGGGGGCTGTTCCTCAGCTCCCACCCTCAGCCCCTGCCACTAGTGAGATGACCACGACACC
TGAAAGACCCCGCCGTGGCATCCCAGGGCTTCCTGATGGCCGCTTCCATCTGCCGCCCCGAATCCATCGA
GCCTCCGACCCAGGTTTGCCAGCTGAGGAGCCAAAGGAGAAGTCCTCTCGGAAGGTAGCCGAGCCAGAGC
TGATGGGAACCCCTGATGGCACCTGCTACCCTCCACCACCAGTACCGAGACAGGCATCTCCCCAGAACCT
GGGGACCCCTGGCTTGCTGCACCCCCAGACCTCACCCCTGCTGCACTCATTAGTGGGCCAACATATCCTG
TCCGTCCAGCAGTTCACCAAGGATCAGATGTCTCACCTGTTCAATGTGGCACACACACTGCGTATGATGG
TGCAGAAGGAGCGGAGCCTCGACATCCTGAAGGGGAAGGTCATGGCCTCCATGTTCTATGAAGTGAGCAC
ACGGACCAGCAGCTCCTTTGCAGCAGCCATGGCCCGGCTGGGAGGTGCTGTGCTCAGCTTCTCGGAAGCC
ACATCGTCCGTCCAGAAGGGCGAATCCCTGGCTGACTCCGTGCAGACCATGAGCTGCTATGCCGACGTCG
TCGTGCTCCGGCACCCCCAGCCTGGAGCAGTGGAGCTGGCCGCCAAGCACTGCCGGAGGCCAGTGATCAA
TGCTGGGGATGGGGTCGGAGAGCACCCCACCCAGGCCCTGCTGGACATCTTCACCATCCGTGAGGAGCTG
GGAACTGTCAATGGCATGACGATCACGATGGTGGGTGACCTGAAGCACGGACGCACAGTACATTCCCTGG
CCTGCCTGCTCACCCAGTATCGTGTCAGCCTGCGCTACGTGGCACCTCCCAGCCTGCGCATGCCACCCAC
TGTGCGGGCCTTCGTGGCCTCCCGCGGCACCAAGCAGGAGGAATTCGAGAGCATTGAGGAGGCGCTGCCT
GACACTGATGTGCTCTACATGACTCGAATCCAGAAGGAACGATTTGGCTCTACCCAGGAGTACGAAGCTT
GCTTTGGTCAGTTCATCCTCACTCCCCACATCATGACCCGGGCCAAGAAGAAGATGGTGGTGATGCACCC
GATGCCCCGTGTCAACGAGATAAGCGTGGAAGTGGACTCGGATCCCCGCGCAGCCTACTTCCGCCAGGCT
GAGAACGGCATGTACATCCGCATGGCTCTGTTAGCCACCGTGCTGGGCCGTTTCGACTACAAAGACGATG
ACGACAAGTAGGAATTCCTGCAGGCCTCGAGGGCCGGCGCGCCGCGGCCGCTACGTAAATTCCGCCCCCC
CCCCCCCTCTCCCTCCCCCCCCCCTAACGTTACTGGCCGAAGC
